>Addgene plasmid #204632 | P18-pZE-SUMO-BuTTA | addgene full sequence | sequence record 414415 | Addgene NGS Result
TAGCCTCGAACAACTGTTTTCCCAAACTAGCAAGTTTCTCGACCAGACTCGACTGCGCGCCACTGTCAGG
GAAGTACCACTCTCCTGGGTTAGCGGCGTAAGGTGGCGCGAATTCATAGAAACCGCCTTGCATACCGGCT
CCCAGCGTGCGCACAAAGCGGGATGGATAATTCTCAGAGGCGGTCAGACTTAAGTGGCTTGCGCGGTATA
AATTATCCAAGGCAAAATCGCTATGAAGACTATCGAAGATGTTTGAGATTTTTTCTACTAAACGGGACTT
ACGCTGCTCATCTACGAACGGGTTTACTACCGCCTGTGCGAAGTCCGTGCCCTGAAAATACAGATTTTCT
GAACCTCCACCTCCCGACCCACCACCGCCGCCACCAATCTGTTCGCGATGGGCTTCGATAATGTCGTTAT
CTTCCATATCCAAGTCCTCTGGAGCTTGATCCGCCTGGATGCGAATGCCATCATAGAGAAAACGTAAGCT
ATCCATCTCTTTCCCTTGTCGTTTGGCGAACGCTTCCATAAGACGCCGCAGAGGCGTGGTTTTTTTAATT
TTAAAGAATATCTCTGAAGAACCATCACTTACCTTCAGATTGATGTGAGTTTCGGGTTTCACTTCCGGTT
TGACTTCCGGCTTTGCTTCCTGGTTAACCTCCGAGTCCTGCAGGGACATGTGGTGATGATGGTGATGGCT
GCTGCCCATGGTACCTTTCTCCTCTTTAATGAATTCGGTCAGTGCGTCCTGCTGATGTGCTCAGTATCTC
TATCACTGATAGGGATGTCAATCTCTATCACTGATAGGGACTCGAGGTGAAGACGAAAGGGCCTCGTGAT
ACGCCTATTTTTATAGGTTAATGTCATGATAATAATGGTTTCTTAGACGTCGGAATTGCCAGCTGGGGCG
CCCTCTGGTAAGGTTGGGAAGCCCTGCAAAGTAAACTGGATGGCTTTCTTGCCGCCAAGGATCTGATGGC
GCAGGGGATCAAGATCTGATCAAGAGACAGGATGAGGATCGTTTCGCATGATTGAACAAGATGGATTGCA
CGCAGGTTCTCCGGCCGCTTGGGTGGAGAGGCTATTCGGCTATGACTGGGCACAACAGACAATCGGCTGC
TCTGATGCCGCCGTGTTCCGGCTGTCAGCGCAGGGGCGCCAGGTTCTTTTTGTCAAGACCGACCTGTCCG
GTGCCCTGAATGAACTGCAGGACGAGGCAGCGCGGCTATCGTGGCTGGCCACGACGGGCGTTCCTTGCGC
AGCTGTGCTCGACGTTGTCACTGAAGCGGGAAGGGACTGGCTGCTATTGGGCGAAGTGCCGGGGCAGGAT
CTCCTGTCATCTCACCTTGCTCCTGCCGAGAAAGTATCCATCATGGCTGATGCAATGCGGCGGCTGCATA
CGCTTGATCCGGCTACCTGCCCATTCGACCACCAAGCGAAACATCGCATCGAGCGAGCACGTACTCGGAT
GGAAGCCGGTCTTGTCGATCAGGATGATCTGGACGAAGAGCATCAGGGGCTCGCGCCAGCCGAACTGTTC
GCCAGGCTCAAGGCGCGCATGCCCGACGGCGAGGATCTCGTCGTGACCCATGGCGATGCCTGCTTGCCGA
ATATCATGGTGGAAAATGGCCGCTTTTCTGGATTCATCGACTGTGGCCGGCTGGGTGTGGCGGACCGCTA
TCAGGACATAGCGTTGGCTACCCGTGATATTGCTGAAGAGCTTGGCGGCGAATGGGCTGACCGCTTCCTC
GTGCTTTACGGTATCGCCGCTCCCGATTCGCAGCGCATCGCCTTCTATCGCCTTCTTGACGAGTTCTTCT
GAGCGGGACTCTGGGGTTCGAGAGCTCGCTTGGACTCCTGTTGATAGATCCAGTAATGACCTCAGAACTC
CATCTGGATTTGTTCAGAACGCTCGGTTGCCGCCGGGCGTTTTTTATTGGTGAGAATCCAAGCACTAGTC
ATGACCAAAATCCCTTAACGTGAGTTTTCGTTCCACTGAGCGTCAGACCCCGTAGAAAAGATCAAAGGAT
CTTCTTGAGATCCTTTTTTTCTGCGCGTAATCTGCTGCTTGCAAACAAAAAAACCACCGCTACCAGCGGT
GGTTTGTTTGCCGGATCAAGAGCTACCAACTCTTTTTCCGAAGGTAACTGGCTTCAGCAGAGCGCAGATA
CCAAATACTGTCCTTCTAGTGTAGCCGTAGTTAGGCCACCACTTCAAGAACTCTGTAGCACCGCCTACAT
ACCTCGCTCTGCTAATCCTGTTACCAGTGGCTGCTGCCAGTGGCGATAAGTCGTGTCTTACCGGGTTGGA
CTCAAGACGATAGTTACCGGATAAGGCGCAGCGGTCGGGCTGAACGGGGGGTTCGTGCACACAGCCCAGC
TTGGAGCGAACGACCTACACCGAACTGAGATACCTACAGCGTGAGCTATGAGAAAGCGCCACGCTTCCCG
AAGGGAGAAAGGCGGACAGGTATCCGGTAAGCGGCAGGGTCGGAACAGGAGAGCGCACGAGGGAGCTTCC
AGGGGGAAACGCCTGGTATCTTTATAGTCCTGTCGGGTTTCGCCACCTCTGACTTGAGCGTCGATTTTTG
TGATGCTCGTCAGGGGGGCGGAGCCTATGGAAAAACGCCAGCAACGCGGCCTTTTTACGGTTCCTGGCCT
TTTGCTGGCCTTTTGCTCACATGTTCTTTCCTGCGTTATCCCCTGATTCTGTGGATAACCGTATTACCGC
CTTTGAGTGAGCTGATACCGCTCGCCGCAGCCGAAAGCCCTAGGTCTAGGGCGGCGGATTTGTCCTACTC
AGGAGAGCGTAGTGTCAACTTTATGGCTAGTTCAGTCCTAGGTATAATGCTAGCAATTAGGAATTAATGA
TGTCTAGATTAGATAAAAGTAAAGTGATTAACAGCGCATTAGAGCTGCTTAATGAGGTCGGAATCGAAGG
TTTAACAACCCGTAAACTCGCCCAGAAGCTAGGTGTAGAGCAGCCTACATTGTATTGGCATGTAAAAAAT
AAGCGGGCTTTGCTCGACGCCTTAGCCATTGAGATGTTAGATAGGCACCATACTCACTTTTGCCCTTTAG
AAGGGGAAAGCTGGCAAGATTTTTTACGTAATAACGCTAAAAGTTTTAGATGTGCTTTACTAAGTCATCG
CGATGGAGCAAAAGTACATTTAGGTACACGGCCTACAGAAAAACAGTATGAAACTCTCGAAAATCAATTA
GCCTTTTTATGCCAACAAGGTTTTTCACTAGAGAATGCATTATATGCACTCAGCGCTGTGGGGCATTTTA
CTTTAGGTTGCGTATTGGAAGATCAAGAGCATCAAGTCGCTAAAGAAGAAAGGGAAACACCTACTACTGA
TAGTATGCCGCCATTATTACGACAAGCTATCGAATTATTTGATCACCAAGGTGCAGAGCCAGCCTTCTTA
TTCGGCCTTGAATTGATCATATGCGGATTAGAAAAACAACTTAAATGTGAAAGTGGGTCTTAAGACGTCG
ATATCTGGCGAAAATGAGACGTTCACCGACAAACAACAGATAAAACGAAAGGCCCAGTCTTTCGACTGAG
CCTTTCGTTTTATTTGATGCCTCTAGCACGCGTACCATGGGATCCCCCATCAAGTTATTAAGCGATTACT
TCCTCCATCAATTTAATACCCGAAGGGGTATAATAGTGAGCATCTAATGAATAATGAAGCGTATTAATAG
GATATGATTCAAGAAATGACGCAATTTCGTTGCGGATGGCCGTGGGGGATTCGTTTTTCAGAATCAAGCG
CACTAAAAAACGGGCAACTTCAGCCATCCCGTGCTCTTTAATTCCGCGACGCGTCAATGCCTGCACTCCT
AAGCGCAAACCAAATAAGCCGTTCGCGCCTGGAATCTCGATGTTGTTGCAGCGAATTCCTGCCAATGCCA
AGGTACCAGTAACTAACTCCAACGCTTTACGCTCGGACCCAACAACAACATGAACTTGGTGTGTTTCTGT
AAAACCGAACGATTCGCCCGAGACGCGTACTCCCTCGGCGTGCAGGGCGTGTGCCAACGCCTTAGCATTT
TTAATAACCTGCTCCGCGTAACTGCGTCCGTACAAAGACATTTCAACCAAGGCAATATACATGGGTGCGA
TCAACTCGGCATGCGAGTTAGATTGCAAATGAGGACAAACCCAATCGCTAACATGCTTCATCGCAGGATG
GTCTACATTCTTGAACGCAATGTAACCCTTTTGCGGGCCCGGAATTGTCTTGTGTGTATTCCCGTGAACA
ATATCCGCTCCGAAAAGTAATGGCTGGGGCAGGCATTCGCCGATGATTAATCCCCCGTCGTGACTCGCGT
CGTACGATAATACGACTGATTCCGGTAAGGCTTGGCGGATTTGCAGTAAAGGTTGCCAGCGAAGCTTAAA
CGATTGGTCCAGAATTACAAGCTTAATGTGGGGGTTATCTTTGATTAATGTCGCCAGGCGGTCAACATCA
ATCAAAAGACTCTTCTCCTCGATTGGCAGATGGAAGATGCTAACTCCCACCTTCTGGGCCAACTCTTCCA
GAGCAAAGTGGCCGCCATCCTTGTGAGCAAAGTGGACGAAGCCATCCCCGCGGGCACATGTGCCTAAAAG
CACAGCCTGTTCCGCTGCTGATCCCCCGTTGGGACGCCAGTCAAACGAGT
Features (pLannotate 1.2.2; 11 found; start..end, strand, type, name):
    329..349     -  CDS            TEV site: tobacco etch virus (TEV) protease recognition and cleavage site
    380..673     -  CDS            SMT3: SMT3_YEAST - Experimental evidence at protein level: Swiss-Prot protein existence level 1. Not known; suppressor of MIF2 mutations. From Saccharomyces cerevisiae (strain ATCC 204508 / S288c) (Baker's yeast).
    737..810     -  promoter       PLtetO-1 promoter: modified phage lambda PL promoter with tet operator sites (Lutz and Bujard, 1997)
    877..996     +  CDS            tnpA (fragment): TN5P_ECOLX - Also known as tnp. Experimental evidence at protein level: Swiss-Prot protein existence level 1. Mediates transposition of transposon Tn5 by a 'cut and paste' mechanism. First, the monomeric transposase binds the 19 bp inverted DNA repeats flanking the transposon. Then, dimerization of the DNA- bound transposase creates a synaptic DNA complex. After nicking of the first DNA strand, excision of the transposon proceeds through a series of intermediates. The transposase then mediates the insertion of the transposon at a new site by strand transfer. The activity of the wild- type tran
   1028..1822    +  CDS            NeoR/KanR: aminoglycoside phosphotransferase from Tn5; aph(3')-II (or nptII); confers resistance to neomycin, kanamycin, and G418 (Geneticin®)
   1853..1947    +  terminator     lambda t0 terminator: transcription terminator from phage lambda
   2035..2623    +  rep_origin     ori: high-copy-number ColE1/pMB1/pBR322/pUC origin of replication
   2788..2810    -  terminator     rrnB T1 terminator (fragment): Escherichia coli rrnB; transcription terminator T1 from the E. coli rrnB gene
   2826..2854    +  promoter       J23119 promoter (fragment): bacterial promoter (Registry of Standard Biological Parts BBa J23119)
   2870..3493    +  CDS            TetR: tetracycline repressor TetR; tetR from transposon Tn10; TetR binds to the tetracycline operator tetO to inhibit transcription. This inhibition can be relieved by adding tetracycline or doxycycline.
   3540..3586    -  terminator     rrnB T1 terminator: transcription terminator T1 from the E. coli rrnB gene
