[The description below was written by a language model from this plasmid's Addgene catalogue record and pLannotate feature annotations shown in this document.]
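Description:
P18-pZE-SUMO-BuTTA is a 4,670 bp bacterial expression plasmid built on the pZE backbone, a modular synthetic-biology vector for E. coli. It replicates from a high-copy ColE1-type origin and is selected with kanamycin through the Tn5-derived aminoglycoside phosphotransferase gene (NeoR/KanR), which is followed by the lambda t0 terminator. A short annotated tnpA fragment upstream of the resistance gene is probably residual Tn5 sequence carried along with the marker, not a functional transposase.

The payload is a synthetic, codon-optimized BuTTA coding sequence inserted by Gibson assembly. The associated publication concerns the discovery of L-threonine transaldolases for biosynthesis of beta-hydroxylated amino acids, so BuTTA is presumably one of these enzymes, although the record does not name its source organism. The gene is fused at its N-terminus to a hexahistidine tag, a yeast SMT3 (SUMO) domain and a TEV protease recognition site. The His tag allows metal-affinity purification, SUMO fusions are commonly used to improve solubility and expression, and TEV cleavage can remove both tags from the purified protein. Transcription is driven by the PLtetO-1 promoter, a phage lambda PL derivative carrying tet operator sites. The plasmid also encodes TetR, apparently expressed from a J23119-type constitutive promoter fragment and flanked by rrnB T1 terminator sequences. TetR holds the promoter off until a tetracycline-class inducer is added.

The automated feature table annotates the TEV site, SUMO domain and promoter on the reverse strand but does not label the BuTTA open reading frame or the His tag, which are known only from the catalogue fields. The construct suits inducible overexpression and purification of BuTTA in E. coli.
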