Addgene plasmid #204632: P18-pZE-SUMO-BuTTA
Purpose: ColE1 ori, KanR, TetR, Tet promoter with a codon optimized buTTA gene bearing an N-terminal hexahistidine tag followed by a SUMO tag and a TEV protease cleavage site.
Depositing lab: Aditya Kunjapur. Depositing organization: University of Delaware. Publication: Discovery of L-threonine transaldolases for enhanced biosynthesis of beta-hydroxylated amino acids. Jones MA, Butler ND, Anderson SR, Wirt SA, Govil I, Lyu X, Fang Y, Kunjapur AM. Commun Biol. 2023 Sep 11;6(1):929. doi: 10.1038/s42003-023-05293-0. PubMed 37696954.
Backbone
  Vector backbone: pZE Vector
  Backbone size w/o insert (bp): 2915
  Total vector size (bp): 4670
  Vector type: Bacterial Expression, Synthetic Biology
Growth in bacteria
  Bacterial resistance: Kanamycin, 50 μg/mL
  Growth temperature: 37°C
  Growth strain: DH5alpha
  Copy number: High Copy
Gene/Insert
  Gene/Insert name: His-SUMO-TEV-BuTTA
  Species: Synthetic
  Insert size (bp): 1574
  Promoter: PLtetO-1 promoter
  Tag / fusion protein: His Tag; SUMO Tag; TEV Protease Site (N terminal on insert)
  Cloning method: Gibson Cloning
  Sequencing primers: 5′ gagtccctatcagtgatagagattgac; 3′ ccatgggatcccccatcaag
Terms and licenses: Academic/Nonprofit Terms; Industry Terms: Not Available to Industry
How to cite: P18-pZE-SUMO-BuTTA was a gift from Aditya Kunjapur (Addgene plasmid # 204632 ; http://n2t.net/addgene:204632 ; RRID:Addgene_204632)
